Addgene plasmid #88850: Px458-Cas9n-Trp73-Exon4-3sgRNA
Purpose: CRISPR KO of Trp73
Depositing lab: Joan Massague. Depositing organization: Memorial Sloan-Kettering Cancer Center. Publication: The p53 Family Coordinates Wnt and Nodal Inputs in Mesendodermal Differentiation of Embryonic Stem Cells. Wang Q, Zou Y, Nowotschin S, Kim SY, Li QV, Soh CL, Su J, Zhang C, Shu W, Xi Q, Huangfu D, Hadjantonakis AK, Massague J. Cell Stem Cell. 2017 Jan 5;20(1):70-86. doi: 10.1016/j.stem.2016.10.002. Epub 2016 Nov 23. PubMed 27889317.
Backbone
  Vector backbone: pSpCas9(BB)-2A-GFP (PX458)
  Vector type: Mammalian Expression, CRISPR
Growth in bacteria
  Bacterial resistance: Ampicillin, 100 μg/mL
  Growth temperature: 37°C
  Growth strain: DH5alpha
  Copy number: Unknown
Gene/Insert
  Gene/Insert name: Trp73
  gRNA/shRNA sequence: CCGGGGTAGTCGGTATTGGA
  Species: M. musculus (mouse)
  Entrez Gene: Trp73 (a.k.a. TAp73, Tp73, deltaNp73, p73)
Terms and licenses: Academic/Nonprofit Terms; Industry Terms: Not Available to Industry
How to cite: Px458-Cas9n-Trp73-Exon4-3sgRNA was a gift from Joan Massague (Addgene plasmid # 88850 ; http://n2t.net/addgene:88850 ; RRID:Addgene_88850)
