[The description below was written by a language model from this plasmid's Addgene catalogue record.]
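Description:
Px458-Cas9n-Trp73-Exon4-3sgRNA is a mammalian expression CRISPR plasmid built on the pSpCas9(BB)-2A-GFP (PX458) backbone and intended for knockout of mouse Trp73, the gene encoding the p53 family member p73 (also known as TAp73 or deltaNp73). It is propagated in E. coli under ampicillin selection; the record lists the copy number as unknown and provides no feature table, so the individual elements are not itemised and can only be inferred from the named backbone.

The insert is a single 20-nucleotide guide sequence directed against Trp73, and the construct name indicates that it targets exon 4 and is designated the "3" guide of a set. In the standard PX458 design, the guide is cloned into a chimeric sgRNA scaffold driven by a human U6 Pol III promoter. A separate Pol II cassette expresses Streptococcus pyogenes Cas9 joined through a 2A self-cleaving peptide to GFP, so that transfected cells can be identified or sorted by fluorescence. The "Cas9n" in the name suggests that the nuclease is a nickase version rather than the wild-type Cas9 of the parental PX458, though the record does not state this explicitly or describe the mutation. If it is a nickase, the plasmid would normally be used with a partner carrying an offset guide on the opposite strand, generating paired nicks that produce a double-strand break with reduced off-target cutting.

The stated purpose is CRISPR knockout of Trp73. The associated publication concerns the role of the p53 family in mesendodermal differentiation of embryonic stem cells, which is consistent with use in generating p73-deficient mouse cell lines.
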