>Addgene plasmid #88850 | Px458-Cas9n-Trp73-Exon4-3sgRNA | addgene partial sequence | sequence record 175018 | Addgene Partial NGS Result
CGGCGGGCGGGAGTCGCTGCGCGCTGCCTTCGCCCCGTGCCCCGCTCCGCCGCCGCCTCGCGCCGCCCGC
CCCGGCTCTGACTGACCGCGTTACTCCCACAGGTGAGCGGGCGGGACGGCCCTTCTCCTCCGGGCTGTAA
TTAGCTGAGCAAGAGGTAAGGGTTTAAGGGATGGTTGGTTGGTGGGGTATTAATGTTTAATTACCTGGAG
CACCTGCCTGAAATCACTTTTTTTCAGGTTGGACCGGTGCCACCATGGACTATAAGGACCACGACGGAGA
CTACAAGGATCATGATATTGATTACAAAGACGATGACGATAAGATGGCCCCAAAGAAGAAGCGGAAGGTC
GGTATCCACGGAGTCCCAGCAGCCGACAAGAAGTACAGCATCGGCCTGGACATCGGCACCAACTCTGTGG
GCTGGGCCGTGATCACCGACGAGTACAAGGTGCCCAGCAAGAAATTCAAGGTGCTGGGCAACACCGACCG
GCACAGCATCAAGAAGAACCTGATCGGAGCCCTGCTGTTCGACAGCGGCGAAACAGCCGAGGCCACCCGG
CTGAAGAGAACCGCCAGAAGAAGATACACCAGACGGAAGAACCGGATCTGCTATCTGCAAGAGATCTTCA
GCAACGAGATGGCCAAGGTGGACGACAGCTTCTTCCACAGACTGGAAGAGTCCTTCCTGGTGGAAGAGGA
TAAGAAGCACGAGCGGCACCCCATCTTCGGCAACATCGTGGACGAGGTGGCCTACCACGAGAAGTACCCC
ACCATCTACCACCTGAGAAAGAAACTGGTGGACAGCACCGACAAGGCCGACCTGCGGCTGATCTATCTGG
CCCTGGCCCACATGATCAAGTTCCGGGGCCACTTCCTGATCGAGGGCGACCTGAACCCCGACAACAGCGA
CGTGGACAAGCTGTTCATCCAGCTGGTGCAGACCTACAACCAGCTGTTCGAGGAAAACCCCATCAACGCC
AGCGGCGTGGACGCCAAGGCCATCCTGTCTGCCAGACTGAGCAAGAGCAGACGGCTGGAAAATCTGATCG
CCCAGCTGCCCGGCGAGAAGAAGAATGGCCTGTTCGGAAACCTGATTGCCCTGAGCCTGGGCCTGACCCC
CAACTTCAAGAGCAACTTCGACCTGGCCGAGGATGCCAAACTGCAGCTGAGCAAGGACACCTACGACGAC
GACCTGGACAACCTGCTGGCCCAGATCGGCGACCAGTACGCCGACCTGTTTCTGGCCGCCAAGAACCTGT
CCGACGCCATCCTGCTGAGCGACATCCTGAGAGTGAACACCGAGATCACCAAGGCCCCCCTGAGCGCCTC
TATGATCAAGAGATACGACGAGCACCACCAGGACCTGACCCTGCTGAAAGCTCTCGTGCGGCAGCAGCTG
CCTGAGAAGTACAAAGAGATTTTCTTCGACCAGAGCAAGAACGGCTACGCCGGCTACATTGACGGCGGAG
CCAGCCAGGAAGAGTTCTACAAGTTCATCAAGCCCATCCTGGAAAAGATGGACGGCACCGAGGAACTGCT
CGTGAAGCTGAACAGAGAGGACCTGCTGCGGAAGCAGCGGACCTTCGACAACGGCAGCATCCCCCACCAG
ATCCACCTGGGAGAGCTGCACGCCATTCTGCGGCGGCAGGAAGATTTTTACCCATTCCTGAAGGACAACC
GGGAAAAGATCGAGAAGATCCTGACCTTCCGCATCCCCTACTACGTGGGCCCTCTGGCCAGGGGAAACAG
CAGATTCGCCTGGATGACCAGAAAGAGCGAGGAAACCATCACCCCCTGGAACTTCGAGGAAGTGGTGGAC
AAGGGCGCTTCCGCCCAGAGCTTCATCGAGCGGATGACCAACTTCGATAAGAACCTGCCCAACGAGAAGG
TGCTGCCCAAGCACAGCCTGCTGTACGAGTACTTCACCGTGTATAACGAGCTGACCAAAGTGAAATACGT
GACCGAGGGAATGAGAAAGCCCGCCTTCCTGAGCGGCGAGCAGAAAAAGGCCATCGTGGACCTGCTGTTC
AAGACCAACCGGAAAGTGACCGTGAAGCAGCTGAAAGAGGACTACTTCAAGAAAATCGAGTGCTTCGACT
CCGTGGAAATCTCCGGCGTGGAAGATCGGTTCAACGCCTCCCTGGGCACATACCACGATCTGCTGAAAAT
TATCAAGGACAAGGACTTCCTGGACAATGAGGAAAACGAGGACATTCTGGAAGATATCGTGCTGACCCTG
ACACTGTTTGAGGACAGAGAGATGATCGAGGAACGGCTGAAAACCTATGCCCACCTGTTCGACGACAAAG
TGATGAAGCAGCTGAAGCGGCGGAGATACACCGGCTGGGGCAGGCTGAGCCGGAAGCTGATCAACGGCAT
CCGGGACAAGCAGTCCGGCAAGACAATCCTGGATTTCCTGAAGTCCGACGGCTTCGCCAACAGAAACTTC
ATGCAGCTGATCCACGACGACAGCCTGACCTTTAAAGAGGACATCCAGAAAGCCCAGGTGTCCGGCCAGG
GCGATAGCCTGCACGAGCACATTGCCAATCTGGCCGGCAGCCCCGCCATTAAGAAGGGCATCCTGCAGAC
AGTGAAGGTGGTGGACGAGCTCGTGAAAGTGATGGGCCGGCACAAGCCCGAGAACATCGTGATCGAAATG
GCCAGAGAGAACCAGACCACCCAGAAGGGACAGAAGAACAGCCGCGAGAGAATGAAGCGGATCGAAGAGG
GCATCAAAGAGCTGGGCAGCCAGATCCTGAAAGAACACCCCGTGGAAAACACCCAGCTGCAGAACGAGAA
GCTGTACCTGTACTACCTGCAGAATGGGCGGGATATGTACGTGGACCAGGAACTGGACATCAACCGGCTG
TCCGACTACGATGTGGACCATATCGTGCCTCAGAGCTTTCTGAAGGACGACTCCATCGACAACAAGGTGC
TGACCAGAAGCGACAAGAACCGGGGCAAGAGCGACAACGTGCCCTCCGAAGAGGTCGTGAAGAAGATGAA
GAACTACTGGCGGCAGCTGCTGAACGCCAAGCTGATTACCCAGAGAAAGTTCGACAATCTGACCAAGGCC
GAGAGAGGCGGCCTGAGCGAACTGGATAAGGCCGGCTTCATCAAGAGACAGCTGGTGGAAACCCGGCAGA
TCACAAAGCACGTGGCACAGATCCTGGACTCCCGGATGAACACTAAGTACGACGAGAATGACAAGCTGAT
CCGGGAAGTGAAAGTGATCACCCTGAAGTCCAAGCTGGTGTCCGATTTCCGGAAGGATTTCCAGTTTTAC
AAAGTGCGCGAGATCAACAACTACCACCACGCCCACGACGCCTACCTGAACGCCGTCGTGGGAACCGCCC
TGATCAAAAAGTACCCTAAGCTGGAAAGCGAGTTCGTGTACGGCGACTACAAGGTGTACGACGTGCGGAA
GATGATCGCCAAGAGCGAGCAGGAAATCGGCAAGGCTACCGCCAAGTACTTCTTCTACAGCAACATCATG
AACTTTTTCAAGACCGAGATTACCCTGGCCAACGGCGAGATCCGGAAGCGGCCTCTGATCGAGACAAACG
GCGAAACCGGGGAGATCGTGTGGGATAAGGGCCGGGATTTTGCCACCGTGCGGAAAGTGCTGAGCATGCC
CCAAGTGAATATCGTGAAAAAGACCGAGGTGCAGACAGGCGGCTTCAGCAAAGAGTCTATCCTGCCCAAG
AGGAACAGCGATAAGCTGATCGCCAGAAAGAAGGACTGGGACCCTAAGAAGTACGGCGGCTTCGACAGCC
CCACCGTGGCCTATTCTGTGCTGGTGGTGGCCAAAGTGGAAAAGGGCAAGTCCAAGAAACTGAAGAGTGT
GAAAGAGCTGCTGGGGATCACCATCATGGAAAGAAGCAGCTTCGAGAAGAATCCCATCGACTTTCTGGAA
GCCAAGGGCTACAAAGAAGTGAAAAAGGACCTGATCATCAAGCTGCCTAAGTACTCCCTGTTCGAGCTGG
AAAACGGCCGGAAGAGAATGCTGGCCTCTGCCGGCGAACTGCAGAAGGGAAACGAACTGGCCCTGCCCTC
CAAATATGTGAACTTCCTGTACCTGGCCAGCCACTATGAGAAGCTGAAGGGCTCCCCCGAGGATAATGAG
CAGAAACAGCTGTTTGTGGAACAGCACAAGCACTACCTGGACGAGATCATCGAGCAGATCAGCGAGTTCT
CCAAGAGAGTGATCCTGGCCGACGCTAATCTGGACAAAGTGCTGTCCGCCTACAACAAGCACCGGGATAA
GCCCATCAGAGAGCAGGCCGAGAATATCATCCACCTGTTTACCCTGACCAATCTGGGAGCCCCTGCCGCC
TTCAAGTACTTTGACACCACCATCGACCGGAAGAGGTACACCAGCACCAAAGAGGTGCTGGACGCCACCC
TGATCCACCAGAGCATCACCGGCCTGTACGAGACACGGATCGACCTGTCTCAGCTGGGAGGCGACAAAAG
GCCGGCGGCCACGAAAAAGGCCGGCCAGGCAAAAAAGAAAAAGGAATTCGGCAGTGGAGAGGGCAGAGGA
AGTCTGCTAACATGCGGTGACGTCGAGGAGAATCCTGGCCCAGTGAGCAAGGGCGAGGAGCTGTTCACCG
GGGTGGTGCCCATCCTGGTCGAGCTGGACGGCGACGTAAACGGCCACAAGTTCAGCGTGTCCGGCGAGGG
CGAGGGCGATGCCACCTACGGCAAGCTGACCCTGAAGTTCATCTGCACCACCGGCAAGCTGCCCGTGCCC
TGGCCCACCCTCGTGACCACCCTGACCTACGGCGTGCAGTGCTTCAGCCGCTACCCCGACCACATGAAGC
AGCACGACTTCTTCAAGTCCGCCATGCCCGAAGGCTACGTCCAGGAGCGCACCATCTTCTTCAAGGACGA
CGGCAACTACAAGACCCGCGCCGAGGTGAAGTTCGAGGGCGACACCCTGGTGAACCGCATCGAGCTGAAG
GGCATCGACTTCAAGGAGGACGGCAACATCCTGGGGCACAAGCTGGAGTACAACTACAACAGCCACAACG
TCTATATCATGGCCGACAAGCAGAAGAACGGCATCAAGGTGAACTTCAAGATCCGCCACAACATCGAGGA
CGGCAGCGTGCAGCTCGCCGACCACTACCAGCAGAACACCCCCATCGGCGACGGCCCCGTGCTGCTGCCC
GACAACCACTACCTGAGCACCCAGTCCGCCCTGAGCAAAGACCCCAACGAGAAGCGCGATCACATGGTCC
TGCTGGAGTTCGTGACCGCCGCCGGGATCACTCTCGGCATGGACGAGCTGTACAAGGAATTCTAACTAGA
GCTCGCTGATCAGCCTCGACTGTGCCTTCTAGTTGCCAGCCATCTGTTGTTTGCCCCTCCCCCGTGCCTT
CCTTGACCCTGGAAGGTGCCACTCCCACTGTCCTTTCCTAATAAAATGAGGAAATTGCATCGCATTGTCT
GAGTAGGTGTCATTCTATTCTGGGGGGTGGGGTGGGGCAGGACAGCAAGGGGGAGGATTGGGAAGAGAAT
AGCAGGCATGCTGGGGAGCGGCCGCAGGAACCCCTAGTGATGGAGTTGGCCACTCCCTCTCTGCGCGCTC
GCTCGCTCACTGAGGCCGGGCGACCAAAGGTCGCCCGACGCCCGGGCTTTGCCCGGGCGGCCTCAGTGAG
CGAGCGAGCGCGCAGCTGCCTGCAGGGGCGCCTGATGCGGTATTTTCTCCTTACGCATCTGTGCGGTATT
TCACACCGCATA
[95 nt withheld, positions 5753-5847]
T
[46 nt withheld, positions 5849-5894]
C
[141 nt withheld, positions 5896-6036]
CCTTTGACGTTGGAGTCCACGTTCTTT
[37 nt withheld, positions 6064-6100]
ACTCTATCTCGGGCTATTCTTTTGATTTATAAGGGATTTTGCCGATTTCGGTCTATTGGTTAAAAAATGA
GCTGATTTAACAAAAATTTAACGCGAATTTTAACAAAATATTAACGTTTACAATTTTATGGTGCACTCTC
AGTACAATCTGCTCTGATGCCGCATAGTTAAGCCAGCCCCGACACCCGCCAACACCCGCTGACGCGCCCT
GACGGGCTTGTCTGCTCCCGGCATCCGCTTACAGACAAGCTGTGACCGTCTCCGGGAGCTGCATGTGTCA
GAGGTTTTCACCGTCATCACCGAAACGCGCGAGACGAAAGGGCCTCGTGATACGCCTATTTTTATAGGTT
AATGTCATGATAATAATGGTTTCTTAGACGTCAGGTGGCACTTTTCGGGGAAATGTGCGCGGAACCCCTA
TTTGTTTATTTTTCTAAATACATTCAAATATGTATCCGCTCATGAGACAATAACCCTGATAAATGCTTCA
ATAATATTGAAAAAGGAAGAGTATGAGTATTCAACATTTCCGTGTCGCCCTTATTCCCTTTTTTGCGGCA
TTTTGCCTTCCTGTTTTTGCTCACCCAGAAACGCTGGTGAAAGTAAAAGATGCTGAAGATCAGTTGGGTG
CACGAGTGGGTTACATCGAACTGGATCTCAACAGCGGTAAGATCCTTGAGAGTTTTCGCCCCGAAGAACG
TTTTCCAATGATGAGCACTTTTAAAGTTCTGCTATGTGGCGCGGTATTATCCCGTATTGACGCCGGGCAA
GAGCAACTCGGTCGCCGCATACACTATTCTCAGAATGACTTGGTTGAGTACTCACCAGTCACAGAAAAGC
ATCTTACGGATGGCATGACAGTAAGAGAATTATGCAGTGCTGCCATAACCATGAGTGATAACACTGCGGC
CAACTTACTTCTGACAACGATCGGAGGACCGAAGGAGCTAACCGCTTTTTTGCACAACATGGGGGATCAT
GTAACTCGCCTTGATCGTTGGGAACCGGAGCTGAATGAAGCCATACCAAACGACGAGCGTGACACCACGA
TGCCTGTAGCAATGGCAACAACGTTGCGCAAACTATTAACTGGCGAACTACTTACTCTAGCTTCCCGGCA
ACAATTAATAGACTGGATGGAGGCGGATAAAGTTGCAGGACCACTTCTGCGCTCGGCCCTTCCGGCTGGC
TGGTTTATTGCTGATAAATCTGGAGCCGGTGAGCGTGGAAGCCGCGGTATCATTGCAGCACTGGGGCCAG
ATGGTAAGCCCTCCCGTATCGTAGTTATCTACACGACGGGGAGTCAGGCAACTATGGATGAACGAAATAG
ACAGATCGCTGAGATAGGTGCCTCACTGATTAAGCATTGGTAACTGTCAGACCAAGTTTACTCATATATA
CTTTAGATTGATTTAAAACTTCATTTTTAATTTAAAAGGATCTAGGTGAAGATCCTTTTTGATAATCTCA
TGACCAAAATCCCTTAACGTGAGTTTTCGTTCCACTGAGCGTCAGACCCCGTAGAAAAGATCAAAGGATC
TTCTTGAGATCCTTTTTTTCTGCGCGTAATCTGCTGCTTGCAAACAAAAAAACCACCGCTACCAGCGGTG
GTTTGTTTGCCGGATCAAGAGCTACCAACTCTTTTTCCGAAGGTAACTGGCTTCAGCAGAGCGCAGATAC
CAAATACTGTTCTTCTAGTGTAGCCGTAGTTAGGCCACCACTTCAAGAACTCTGTAGCACCGCCTACATA
CCTCGCTCTGCTAATCCTGTTACCAGTGGCTGCTGCCAGTGGCGATAAGTCGTGTCTTACCGGGTTGGAC
TCAAGACGATAGTTACCGGATAAGGCGCAGCGGTCGGGCTGAACGGGGGGTTCGTGCACACAGCCCAGCT
TGGAGCGAACGACCTACACCGAACTGAGATACCTACAGCGTGAGCTATGAGAAAGCGCCACGCTTCCCGA
AGGGAGAAAGGCGGACAGGTATCCGGTAAGCGGCAGGGTCGGAACAGGAGAGCGCACGAGGGAGCTTCCA
GGGGGAAACGCCTGGTATCTTTATAGTCCTGTCGGGTTTCGCCACCTCTGACTTGAGCGTCGATTTTTGT
GATGCTCGTCAGGGGGGCGGAGCCTATGGAAAAACGCCAGCAACGCGGCCTTTTTACGGTTCCTGGCCTT
TTGCTGGCCTTTTGCTCACATGTGAGGGCCTATTTCCCATGATTCCTTCATATTTGCATATACGATACAA
GGCTGTTAGAGAGATAATTGGAATTAATTTGACTGTAAACACAAAGATATTAGTACAAAATACGTGACGT
AGAAAGTAATAATTTCTTGGGTAGTTTGCAGTTTTAAAATTATGTTTTAAAATGGACTATCATATGCTTA
CCGTAACTTGAAAGTATTTCGATTTCTTGGCTTTATATATCTTGTGGAAAGGACGAAACACCGCCGGGGT
AGTCGGTATTGGAGTTTTAGAGCTAGAAATAGCAAGTTAAAATAAGGCTAGTCCGTTATCAACTTGAAAA
AGTGGCACCGAGTCGGTGCTTTTTTGTTTTAGAGCTAGAAATAGCAAGTTAAAATAAGGCTAGTCCGTTT
TTAGCGCGTGCGCCAATTCTGCAGACAAATGGCTCTAGAGGTACCCGTTACATAACTTACGGTAAATGGC
CCGCCTGGCTGACCGCCCAACGACCCCCGCCCATTGACGTCAATAGTAACGCCAATAGGGACTTTCCATT
GACGTCAATGGGTGGAGTATTTACGGTAAACTGCCCACTTGGCAGTACATCAAGTGTATCATATGCCAAG
TACGCCCCCTATTGACGTCAATGACGGTAAATGGCCCGCCTGGCATTGTGCCCAGTACATGACCTTATGG
GACTTTCCTACTTGGCAGTACATCTACGTATTAGTCATCGCTATTACCATGGTCGAGGTGAGCCCCACGT
TCTGCTTCACTCTCCCCATCTCCCCCCCCTCCCCACCCCCG
